Addgene plasmid #208620: pET28-5'TwStrep
Purpose: (Empty Backbone) Empty vector for prokaryotic expression, insert a Twin Strep tag between NdeI and BamHI site of pET28a (+), both site retained, T7 tag replaced, BamHI site in-frame with Twin Strep tag.
Depositing lab: Quanfu Ma. Depositing organization: Maternal and Child Health Hospital of Hubei Province.
Backbone
  Vector backbone: pET28a(+)
  Backbone manufacturer: Merck-Millipore (Novagen)
  Modifications to backbone: add Twin Strep tag
  Vector type: Bacterial Expression
  Promoter: T7
  Tag / fusion protein: Twin Strep (N terminal on backbone)
Growth in bacteria
  Bacterial resistance: Kanamycin, 50 μg/mL
  Growth temperature: 37°C
  Growth strain: DH5alpha
  Growth instructions: we use BL21 (DE3) for expression
  Copy number: Low Copy
Resource information
  A portion of this plasmid was derived from a plasmid made by: Strep tag is ® of IBA lifescience.
Terms and licenses: Academic/Nonprofit Terms; Industry Terms: Not Available to Industry
Depositor comments: We modified Twin Strep, reduced repeat, for better seamless cloning, the nucleic acids are different from that of IBA lifescience, amino acids are the same.
How to cite: pET28-5'TwStrep was a gift from Quanfu Ma (Addgene plasmid # 208620 ; http://n2t.net/addgene:208620 ; RRID:Addgene_208620)
