[The description below was written by a language model from this plasmid's Addgene catalogue record and pLannotate feature annotations shown in this document.]
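Description:
pET28-5'TwStrep is an empty bacterial expression backbone derived from pET28a(+), about 5.4 kb, made by inserting a Twin-Strep tag between the NdeI and BamHI sites. Both sites are retained, the T7 tag normally found in this interval is replaced, and the BamHI site is in frame with the Twin-Strep tag, so a coding sequence cloned there acquires the tag at its N terminus. The depositor notes that the tag's nucleotide sequence was recoded to reduce internal repetition and make seamless cloning easier. The encoded amino acids are unchanged from the commercial tag, which probably explains why the automated annotation recognises it only as a fragment.

The plasmid replicates from a pBR322-type ColE1 origin with the bom region and rop gene, consistent with its listing as low copy. It is selected with kanamycin through the aph(3')-Ia gene and also carries an f1 origin. Expression is driven by a T7 promoter followed by a lac operator and the T7 gene 10 ribosome binding site, and it ends at the T7 terminator. The plasmid-borne lacI gene supplies repressor, so transcription is IPTG-inducible in hosts that provide T7 RNA polymerase. The depositor uses BL21(DE3) for expression.

Upstream of the Twin-Strep tag, the feature table shows a short His-tag-like match (annotated as a capTEV fragment) and a thrombin cleavage site, consistent with the native pET28a leader. A second His-tag match lies downstream of the cloning region and could be fused C-terminally if the insert lacks a stop codon. The short TcR, SET1 and AmpR promoter fragments appear to be backbone remnants or partial annotation matches, not functional elements. The vector is suited to producing recombinant proteins for Strep-Tactin affinity purification, possibly in combination with His-tag purification.
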