Features (pLannotate 1.2.2; 21 found; start..end, strand, type, name):
     12..440     +  rep_origin     f1 ori (sequence partly withheld): f1 bacteriophage origin of replication; arrow indicates direction of (+) strand synthesis
    493..550     +  promoter       AmpR promoter (fragment): bla
    559..1374    -  CDS            KanR: aminoglycoside phosphotransferase; aph(3')-Ia; confers resistance to kanamycin in bacteria or G418 (Geneticin®) in eukaryotes
   1496..2084    +  rep_origin     ori: high-copy-number ColE1/pMB1/pBR322/pUC origin of replication
   2270..2409    -  misc_feature   bom: basis of mobility region from pBR322
   2511..2702    -  CDS            rop: Rop protein, which maintains plasmids at low copy number; rop
   2719..3099    +  CDS            YPB1_ECOLX: Protein predicted: Swiss-Prot protein existence level 4. From Escherichia coli.
   3171..3462    -  CDS            TcR (fragment): tetracycline efflux protein; tet; confers resistance to tetracycline
   3477..3498    -  protein_bind   CAP binding site: CAP binding activates transcription in the presence of cAMP. E. coli catabolite activator protein
   3511..4593    -  CDS            lacI: lac repressor; lacI; The lac repressor binds to the lac operator to inhibit transcription in E. coli. This inhibition can be relieved by adding lactose or isopropyl-β-D-thiogalactopyranoside (IPTG).
   4594..4671    -  promoter       lacI promoter: lacI
   4679..4958    -  CDS            TcR (fragment): tetracycline efflux protein; tet; confers resistance to tetracycline
   4980..4998    +  promoter       T7 promoter: promoter for bacteriophage T7 RNA polymerase
   4999..5023    +  protein_bind   lac operator: The lac repressor binds to the lac operator to inhibit transcription in E. coli. This inhibition can be relieved by adding lactose or isopropyl-β-D-thiogalactopyranoside (IPTG). lac repressor encoded by lacI
   5038..5060    +  RBS            RBS: efficient ribosome binding site from bacteriophage T7 gene 10 (Olins and Rangwala, 1989)
   5079..5095    +  CDS            capTEV™ (fragment): composite tag for in vivo biotinylation, TEV protease cleavage, and 6xHis tagging
   5106..5123    +  CDS            thrombin site: thrombin recognition and cleavage site
   5136..5204    +  CDS            Twin-Strep-tag (fragment): two Strep-Tag®II moieties connected by a linker for enhanced binding to Strep-Tactin®, an engineered form of streptavidin (Schmidt et al., 2013)
   5278..5295    +  CDS            9xHis (fragment): 9xHis affinity tag
   5305..5354    +  CDS            SET1 (fragment): solubility-enhancement tag derived from T7 phage gene 10B
   5362..5409    +  terminator     T7 terminator: transcription terminator for bacteriophage T7 RNA polymerase
>Addgene plasmid #208620 | pET28-5'TwStrep | addgene full sequence | sequence record 415919 | Addgene NGS Result
TGGCGAATGGG
[124 nt withheld, positions 12-135]
C
[91 nt withheld, positions 137-227]
A
[49 nt withheld, positions 229-277]
CCTTTGACGTTGGAGTCCACGTTCTTT
[37 nt withheld, positions 305-341]
ACCCTATCTCGGTCTATTCTTTTGATTTATAAGGGATTTTGCCGATTTCGGCCTATTGGTTAAAAAATGA
GCTGATTTAACAAAAATTTAACGCGAATTTTAACAAAATATTAACGCTTACAATTTAGGTGGCACTTTTC
GGGGAAATGTGCGCGGAACCCCTATTTGTTTATTTTTCTAAATACATTCAAATATGTATCCGCTCATGAA
TTAATTCTTAGAAAAACTCATCGAGCATCAAATGAAACTGCAATTTATTCATATCAGGATTATCAATACC
ATATTTTTGAAAAAGCCGTTTCTGTAATGAAGGAGAAAACTCACCGAGGCAGTTCCATAGGATGGCAAGA
TCCTGGTATCGGTCTGCGATTCCGACTCGTCCAACATCAATACAACCTATTAATTTCCCCTCGTCAAAAA
TAAGGTTATCAAGTGAGAAATCACCATGAGTGACGACTGAATCCGGTGAGAATGGCAAAAGTTTATGCAT
TTCTTTCCAGACTTGTTCAACAGGCCAGCCATTACGCTCGTCATCAAAATCACTCGCATCAACCAAACCG
TTATTCATTCGTGATTGCGCCTGAGCGAGACGAAATACGCGATCGCTGTTAAAAGGACAATTACAAACAG
GAATCGAATGCAACCGGCGCAGGAACACTGCCAGCGCATCAACAATATTTTCACCTGAATCAGGATATTC
TTCTAATACCTGGAATGCTGTTTTCCCGGGGATCGCAGTGGTGAGTAACCATGCATCATCAGGAGTACGG
ATAAAATGCTTGATGGTCGGAAGAGGCATAAATTCCGTCAGCCAGTTTAGTCTGACCATCTCATCTGTAA
CATCATTGGCAACGCTACCTTTGCCATGTTTCAGAAACAACTCTGGCGCATCGGGCTTCCCATACAATCG
ATAGATTGTCGCACCTGATTGCCCGACATTATCGCGAGCCCATTTATACCCATATAAATCAGCATCCATG
TTGGAATTTAATCGCGGCCTAGAGCAAGACGTTTCCCGTTGAATATGGCTCATAACACCCCTTGTATTAC
TGTTTATGTAAGCAGACAGTTTTATTGTTCATGACCAAAATCCCTTAACGTGAGTTTTCGTTCCACTGAG
CGTCAGACCCCGTAGAAAAGATCAAAGGATCTTCTTGAGATCCTTTTTTTCTGCGCGTAATCTGCTGCTT
GCAAACAAAAAAACCACCGCTACCAGCGGTGGTTTGTTTGCCGGATCAAGAGCTACCAACTCTTTTTCCG
AAGGTAACTGGCTTCAGCAGAGCGCAGATACCAAATACTGTCCTTCTAGTGTAGCCGTAGTTAGGCCACC
ACTTCAAGAACTCTGTAGCACCGCCTACATACCTCGCTCTGCTAATCCTGTTACCAGTGGCTGCTGCCAG
TGGCGATAAGTCGTGTCTTACCGGGTTGGACTCAAGACGATAGTTACCGGATAAGGCGCAGCGGTCGGGC
TGAACGGGGGGTTCGTGCACACAGCCCAGCTTGGAGCGAACGACCTACACCGAACTGAGATACCTACAGC
GTGAGCTATGAGAAAGCGCCACGCTTCCCGAAGGGAGAAAGGCGGACAGGTATCCGGTAAGCGGCAGGGT
CGGAACAGGAGAGCGCACGAGGGAGCTTCCAGGGGGAAACGCCTGGTATCTTTATAGTCCTGTCGGGTTT
CGCCACCTCTGACTTGAGCGTCGATTTTTGTGATGCTCGTCAGGGGGGCGGAGCCTATGGAAAAACGCCA
GCAACGCGGCCTTTTTACGGTTCCTGGCCTTTTGCTGGCCTTTTGCTCACATGTTCTTTCCTGCGTTATC
CCCTGATTCTGTGGATAACCGTATTACCGCCTTTGAGTGAGCTGATACCGCTCGCCGCAGCCGAACGACC
GAGCGCAGCGAGTCAGTGAGCGAGGAAGCGGAAGAGCGCCTGATGCGGTATTTTCTCCTTACGCATCTGT
GCGGTATTTCACACCGCAATGGTGCACTCTCAGTACAATCTGCTCTGATGCCGCATAGTTAAGCCAGTAT
ACACTCCGCTATCGCTACGTGACTGGGTCATGGCTGCGCCCCGACACCCGCCAACACCCGCTGACGCGCC
CTGACGGGCTTGTCTGCTCCCGGCATCCGCTTACAGACAAGCTGTGACCGTCTCCGGGAGCTGCATGTGT
CAGAGGTTTTCACCGTCATCACCGAAACGCGCGAGGCAGCTGCGGTAAAGCTCATCAGCGTGGTCGTGAA
GCGATTCACAGATGTCTGCCTGTTCATCCGCGTCCAGCTCGTTGAGTTTCTCCAGAAGCGTTAATGTCTG
GCTTCTGATAAAGCGGGCCATGTTAAGGGCGGTTTTTTCCTGTTTGGTCACTGATGCCTCCGTGTAAGGG
GGATTTCTGTTCATGGGGGTAATGATACCGATGAAACGAGAGAGGATGCTCACGATACGGGTTACTGATG
ATGAACATGCCCGGTTACTGGAACGTTGTGAGGGTAAACAACTGGCGGTATGGATGCGGCGGGACCAGAG
AAAAATCACTCAGGGTCAATGCCAGCGCTTCGTTAATACAGATGTAGGTGTTCCACAGGGTAGCCAGCAG
CATCCTGCGATGCAGATCCGGAACATAATGGTGCAGGGCGCTGACTTCCGCGTTTCCAGACTTTACGAAA
CACGGAAACCGAAGACCATTCATGTTGTTGCTCAGGTCGCAGACGTTTTGCAGCAGCAGTCGCTTCACGT
TCGCTCGCGTATCGGTGATTCATTCTGCTAACCAGTAAGGCAACCCCGCCAGCCTAGCCGGGTCCTCAAC
GACAGGAGCACGATCATGCGCACCCGTGGGGCCGCCATGCCGGCGATAATGGCCTGCTTCTCGCCGAAAC
GTTTGGTGGCGGGACCAGTGACGAAGGCTTGAGCGAGGGCGTGCAAGATTCCGAATACCGCAAGCGACAG
GCCGATCATCGTCGCGCTCCAGCGAAAGCGGTCCTCGCCGAAAATGACCCAGAGCGCTGCCGGCACCTGT
CCTACGAGTTGCATGATAAAGAAGACAGTCATAAGTGCGGCGACGATAGTCATGCCCCGCGCCCACCGGA
AGGAGCTGACTGGGTTGAAGGCTCTCAAGGGCATCGGTCGAGATCCCGGTGCCTAATGAGTGAGCTAACT
TACATTAATTGCGTTGCGCTCACTGCCCGCTTTCCAGTCGGGAAACCTGTCGTGCCAGCTGCATTAATGA
ATCGGCCAACGCGCGGGGAGAGGCGGTTTGCGTATTGGGCGCCAGGGTGGTTTTTCTTTTCACCAGTGAG
ACGGGCAACAGCTGATTGCCCTTCACCGCCTGGCCCTGAGAGAGTTGCAGCAAGCGGTCCACGCTGGTTT
GCCCCAGCAGGCGAAAATCCTGTTTGATGGTGGTTAACGGCGGGATATAACATGAGCTGTCTTCGGTATC
GTCGTATCCCACTACCGAGATATCCGCACCAACGCGCAGCCCGGACTCGGTAATGGCGCGCATTGCGCCC
AGCGCCATCTGATCGTTGGCAACCAGCATCGCAGTGGGAACGATGCCCTCATTCAGCATTTGCATGGTTT
GTTGAAAACCGGACATGGCACTCCAGTCGCCTTCCCGTTCCGCTATCGGCTGAATTTGATTGCGAGTGAG
ATATTTATGCCAGCCAGCCAGACGCAGACGCGCCGAGACAGAACTTAATGGGCCCGCTAACAGCGCGATT
TGCTGGTGACCCAATGCGACCAGATGCTCCACGCCCAGTCGCGTACCGTCTTCATGGGAGAAAATAATAC
TGTTGATGGGTGTCTGGTCAGAGACATCAAGAAATAACGCCGGAACATTAGTGCAGGCAGCTTCCACAGC
AATGGCATCCTGGTCATCCAGCGGATAGTTAATGATCAGCCCACTGACGCGTTGCGCGAGAAGATTGTGC
ACCGCCGCTTTACAGGCTTCGACGCCGCTTCGTTCTACCATCGACACCACCACGCTGGCACCCAGTTGAT
CGGCGCGAGATTTAATCGCCGCGACAATTTGCGACGGCGCGTGCAGGGCCAGACTGGAGGTGGCAACGCC
AATCAGCAACGACTGTTTGCCCGCCAGTTGTTGTGCCACGCGGTTGGGAATGTAATTCAGCTCCGCCATC
GCCGCTTCCACTTTTTCCCGCGTTTTCGCAGAAACGTGGCTGGCCTGGTTCACCACGCGGGAAACGGTCT
GATAAGAGACACCGGCATACTCTGCGACATCGTATAACGTTACTGGTTTCACATTCACCACCCTGAATTG
ACTCTCTTCCGGGCGCTATCATGCCATACCGCGAAAGGTTTTGCGCCATTCGATGGTGTCCGGGATCTCG
ACGCTCTCCCTTATGCGACTCCTGCATTAGGAAGCAGCCCAGTAGTAGGTTGAGGCCGTTGAGCACCGCC
GCCGCAAGGAATGGTGCATGCAAGGAGATGGCGCCCAACAGTCCCCCGGCCACGGGGCCTGCCACCATAC
CCACGCCGAAACAAGCGCTCATGAGCCCGAAGTGGCGAGCCCGATCTTCCCCATCGGTGATGTCGGCGAT
ATAGGCGCCAGCAACCGCACCTGTGGCGCCGGTGATGCCGGCCACGATGCGTCCGGCGTAGAGGATCGAG
ATCTCGATCCCGCGAAATTAATACGACTCACTATAGGGGAATTGTGAGCGGATAACAATTCCCCTCTAGA
AATAATTTTGTTTAACTTTAAGAAGGAGATATACCATGGGCAGCAGCCATCATCATCATCATCACAGCAG
CGGCCTGGTGCCGCGCGGCAGCCATATGGCTAGCAGCGCTTGGAGCCACCCGCAGTTCGAAAAAGGTGGA
GGTTCTGGCGGTGGATCGGGAGGTTCAGCGTGGTCTCACCCCCAATTTGAGAAGAGCGGCGGATCCGAAT
TCGAGCTCCGTCGACAAGCTTGCGGCCGCACTCGAGCACCACCACCACCACCACTGAGATCCGGCTGCTA
ACAAAGCCCGAAAGGAAGCTGAGTTGGCTGCTGCCACCGCTGAGCAATAACTAGCATAACCCCTTGGGGC
CTCTAAACGGGTCTTGAGGGGTTTTTTGCTGAAAGGAGGAACTATATCCGGAT
